Addgene plasmid #102742: T166N EPHA3 pcDNA3.1
Purpose: Expression of EPHA3 in mammalian cells
Depositing lab: Jin Chen. Depositing organization: Vanderbilt University. Publication: Effects of cancer-associated EPHA3 mutations on lung cancer. Zhuang G, Song W, Amato K, Hwang Y, Lee K, Boothby M, Ye F, Guo Y, Shyr Y, Lin L, Carbone DP, Brantley-Sieders DM, Chen J. J Natl Cancer Inst. 2012 Aug 8;104(15):1182-97. doi: 10.1093/jnci/djs297. Epub 2012 Jul 24. PubMed 22829656.
Backbone
  Vector backbone: pcDNA3.1(+)/myc-His B
  Backbone manufacturer: Invitrogen
  Vector type: Mammalian Expression
Growth in bacteria
  Bacterial resistance: Ampicillin, 100 μg/mL
  Growth temperature: 37°C
  Growth strain: DH5alpha
  Copy number: High Copy
Gene/Insert
  Gene/Insert name: EPHA3 (alt names: MEK4; TYRO4)
  Species: H. sapiens (human)
  Mutation: T166N (ACT > AAT)
  Entrez Gene: EPHA3 (a.k.a. EK4, ETK, ETK1, HEK, HEK4, TYRO4)
  Promoter: CMV
  Tag / fusion protein: myc-6xhis (C terminal on backbone)
  Cloning method: Unknown
  Sequencing primers: 5′ CMV-F
Terms and licenses: Academic/Nonprofit Terms; Industry Terms: Not Available to Industry
Depositor comments: Please note last 10 amino acids in C-terminal are omitted in these constructs. These series of EPHA3 constructs carry missense mutations found in lung and colon cancer.
How to cite: T166N EPHA3 pcDNA3.1 was a gift from Jin Chen (Addgene plasmid # 102742 ; http://n2t.net/addgene:102742 ; RRID:Addgene_102742)
