[The description below was written by a language model from this plasmid's Addgene catalogue record and pLannotate feature annotations shown in this document.]
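Description:
T166N EPHA3 pcDNA3.1 is a mammalian expression plasmid built on the Invitrogen pcDNA3.1(+)/myc-His B backbone and carrying human EPHA3, an Eph-family receptor tyrosine kinase that binds ephrin-A ligands on neighbouring cells and mediates contact-dependent bidirectional signalling. The coding sequence bears a single missense change, T166N, and belongs to a series of EPHA3 constructs carrying mutations found in lung and colon cancer. Expression is driven by the human cytomegalovirus immediate-early enhancer and promoter, with a bovine growth hormone polyadenylation signal downstream. A T7 promoter sits between the CMV promoter and the insert, which would allow in vitro transcription. The record lists a C-terminal myc-6xHis tag supplied by the backbone, although the tag is not annotated separately in the feature table. The depositor notes that the last ten C-terminal amino acids of EPHA3 are omitted in these constructs.

In bacteria the 8.5 kb plasmid is maintained at high copy through a ColE1/pUC-type origin and selected with ampicillin via the β-lactamase gene; an f1 origin is also present. For mammalian cells, an SV40 enhancer/early promoter drives a neomycin phosphotransferase gene terminated by an SV40 polyadenylation signal, which in principle permits G418 selection of stable transfectants. Small annotated fragments (ble, lacI, lac promoter/operator, bom, and a short HIV-1 LTR match) appear to be backbone remnants or incidental sequence matches rather than functional parts. The stated purpose is expression of EPHA3 in mammalian cells, and the construct suits comparison of this cancer-associated variant with other receptor forms.
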