Features (pLannotate 1.2.2; 20 found; start..end, strand, type, name):
    177..605     -  rep_origin     f1 ori (sequence partly withheld): f1 bacteriophage origin of replication; arrow indicates direction of (+) strand synthesis
    626..647     -  promoter       SV40 promoter (fragment): SV40 enhancer and early promoter
    651..875     -  polyA_signal   bGH poly(A) signal: bovine growth hormone polyadenylation signal
    979..3897    -  CDS            EPHA3: EPHA3_HUMAN - Also known as ETK, ETK1, HEK, TYRO4. Experimental evidence at protein level: Swiss-Prot protein existence level 1. Receptor tyrosine kinase which binds promiscuously membrane- bound ephrin family ligands residing on adjacent cells, leading to contact-dependent bidirectional signaling into neighboring cells. The signaling pathway downstream of the receptor is referred to as forward signaling while the signaling pathway downstream of the ephrin ligand is referred to as reverse signaling. Highly promiscuous for ephrin-A ligands it binds preferentially EFNA5. Upon activation by EFNA5
   4128..4146    -  promoter       T7 promoter: promoter for bacteriophage T7 RNA polymerase
   4162..4195    -  LTR            5' LTR (truncated) (fragment): truncated 5' long terminal repeat (LTR) from HIV-1
   4191..4394    -  promoter       CMV promoter: human cytomegalovirus (CMV) immediate early promoter
   4395..4774    -  enhancer       CMV enhancer: human cytomegalovirus immediate early enhancer
   4929..4981    +  misc_feature   bom (fragment): basis of mobility region from pBR322
   5040..5144    +  promoter       AmpR promoter: bla
   5145..6005    +  CDS            AmpR: β-lactamase; bla; confers resistance to ampicillin, carbenicillin, and related antibiotics
   6176..6764    +  rep_origin     ori: high-copy-number ColE1/pMB1/pBR322/pUC origin of replication
   6947..7039    +  CDS            lacI (fragment): lac repressor; lacI; The lac repressor binds to the lac operator to inhibit transcription in E. coli. This inhibition can be relieved by adding lactose or isopropyl-β-D-thiogalactopyranoside (IPTG).
   7052..7073    +  protein_bind   CAP binding site: CAP binding activates transcription in the presence of cAMP. E. coli catabolite activator protein
   7088..7118    +  promoter       lac promoter: promoter for the E. coli lac operon
   7126..7142    +  protein_bind   lac operator: The lac repressor binds to the lac operator to inhibit transcription in E. coli. This inhibition can be relieved by adding lactose or isopropyl-β-D-thiogalactopyranoside (IPTG). lac repressor encoded by lacI
   7215..7336    -  polyA_signal   SV40 poly(A) signal: SV40 polyadenylation signal
   7331..7489    -  CDS            ble (fragment): BLE_KLEPN - Experimental evidence at protein level: Swiss-Prot protein existence level 1. Binding protein with a strong affinity to the bleomycin family of antibiotics. Binds to CL990; an antimitotic-antibiotic compound. From Klebsiella pneumoniae.
   7515..8306    -  CDS            neo: KKA2_KLEPN - Also known as kan, nptII. Experimental evidence at protein level: Swiss-Prot protein existence level 1. Resistance to kanamycin, neomycin, paromomycin, ribostamycin, butirosin and gentamicin B. From Klebsiella pneumoniae.
   8373..163     -  promoter       SV40 promoter (across the origin): SV40 enhancer and early promoter
>Addgene plasmid #102742 | T166N EPHA3 pcDNA3.1 | addgene full sequence | sequence record 198412 | Addgene NGS Result
GGACTATGGTTGCTGACTAATTGAGATGCATGCTTTGCATACTTCTGCCTGCTGGGGAGCCTGGGGACTT
TCCACACCTGGTTGCTGACTAATTGAGATGCATGCTTTGCATACTTCTGCCTGCTGGGGAGCCTGGGGAC
TTTCCACACCCTAACTGACACACATTCCACAGAATTAATTCGCGTTAAATTTTTGTTAAATCAGCTCATT
TTTTAACCAATAGGCCGAAATCGGCAAAATCCCTTATAAATCAAAAGAATAGACCGAGATAGGGT
[37 nt withheld, positions 276-312]
AAAGAACGTGGACTCCAACGTCAAAGG
[49 nt withheld, positions 340-388]
T
[91 nt withheld, positions 390-480]
G
[124 nt withheld, positions 482-605]
GGGGATACCCCCTAGAGCCCCAGCTGGTTCTTTCCGCCTCAGAAGCCATAGAGCCCACCGCATCCCCAGC
ATGCCTGCTATTGTCTTCCCAATCCTCCCCCTTGCTGTCCTGCCCCACCCCACCCCCCAGAATAGAATGA
CACCTACTCAGACAATGCGATGCAATTTCCTCATTTTATTAGGAAAGGACAGTGGGAGTGGCACCTTCCA
GGGTCAAGGAAGGCACGGGGGAGGGGCAAACAACAGATGGCTGGCAACTAGAAGGCACAGTCGAGGCTGA
TCAGCGGGTTTAAACTCAATGGTGATGGTGATGATGACCGGTATGCATATTCAGATCCTCTTCTGAGATG
AGTTTTTGTTCGAACCGCGGGCCCTCTAGAGCTTTAATGCTACTGATGATCTTCTTCTGTGGCCCAACCA
CGGTGACACCAACCTTTTTCATGTCATCTGTGGAAATCTTGGCTATTGTGTCACAAGAACTGTACTCCAC
ACCCGTGAAGATTTCCTTGCAGTGTGCTGTCCAGACACCATTAAGCCAGTCACCTGTTGTGCGGAAGGTA
GTGATATCCACATTGCTTTGGTCCAGAAGAAGGTTTGATGGCCTTGCGGCTGCACTGGTGATGATCTTCA
GGCTGCCGGGATTCCGGATAAGCTTGTCCAGAATACTAACAATCTGCTCAAACTTGGGTCTGTTGTTCCT
GTCTTTCTGCCAGCAGTCCAGCATCAGCTGATACAAGGCAGCTGGGCAGTCCATGGGGGGTGGCAGTCGA
TAGCCCTCATCTACAGCTTTAATTACATCCTGATTGGACATCTCCCAGTATGGTCTCTCTCCATAAGACA
TCACCTCCCAGAGAACAATCCCATAACTCCATACATCGCTGGCTGACGTGAACTTGCGGTAGGCTATAGC
TTCTGGTGATGTCCACCTGATTGGGATCTTCCCTCCTCTTGTTGTATAAGCAGCTTCTGGGTCATCCTCC
AGGACACGCGAAAGTCCGAAATCAGAAACCTTACACACCAAGTTACTGTTGATCAAGATGTTCCGAGCAG
CGAGGTCTCGGTGAACATAGCCCATGTCTGACAGGTACTTCATGCCAGATGCTATCCCTCGAAGCATCCC
CACTAGCTGAATGACAGTAAACTGGGCATCGTGTTTACGTAGGAAACTATCCAAGGAACCATTCTCCATG
TATTCTGTGACAATCATAACTGGCTTACTTTTGGTAACAACTCCTTCCAGTCGAATGATATTGGGGTGGT
CAAACTGTCCCATAATGCTTGCTTCTCCCAGGAAGTCTCTCCTCTGCTTTTCTGTGTAGCCAACTTTCAG
GGTCTTAATGGCCACTGAAATCTCTTTTTTTGAAGGAAGTTTTAAGCGACCACTGCACACCTCTCCAAAT
TCACCTGCTCCAACAACTTTATCAATGGATATGTTGGTGGCATCCAATTCCTTGGCAAACTCATGAACAG
CTTGGGTAGGGTCTTCATATGTATGTGGGTCAACATAAGTCCTGAGACCTGGAAGTTTTAAATGCCCATT
GCCAAAATGAAGTCTTTTTTCATCTGCCCCATGTTTTGACTTATAGCCACAGAACCTCCCAATCAAAACA
TAGATGACAACAGTGAGGAGAATAATTGCTACTGCCGCTGAAATGGCGATCATGACCACTTGGCTACTTT
CACCAGAGATGGAGAAAGAGTCTGGACTAGTTTCAAACTCAAACTTGCGGCTGTTCGTCCCATATCCAGC
GGCTGTTCGGGCTCGGATTTGGAATACGTATATAGTGTCAGGCTTGAGGCTACTGATGGTAACATTTGTG
CCTCTTGCCCTCAGAATGGTATAACTTGTTTCTTGTTCCTGCTTTTCATAGTATTTGACCTCGTAGTCCA
ATATGATCCCATTAGGATGTTCAGGTTCTTGCCAGGACAAAGAGATGCTATTTCTGGAGGTCCGATCTTT
CTTAATCGTCAGGACAGGTGATGGAGCAGCCTGATTAGTTGTGATGCTGACCGCAGCAAACTGTCTTGGT
GGGGAGCTCAGCTCTGACACCCCATTAACGGCATCAATCTCAAAGGTGTAGTTAGTATGTGCCAGAAGGT
CTGTCACTGTCACCGTGGTGTTGGTGAGTCCAAACTGTCGAGGGAGGAAGCGGACATTTGGGCTGCATGG
CTCACACTGTTTTATATTCCACCCACATTTTTTACATATGATGTTGAAGGTAACATCTTTCCGGCCTCCT
GTGTCCAGGGGCCAACTCCAGTCCAGGATAACTGAGGTCTCGTTTATATTAGAGATAACATTTCTTGGTG
AAGATGGAGGTCGGGTACAAGCCATGGATGGAGGGTCTTTGTCTGCCCGGAAGTAATTATTCTCACACCT
GCAGTTCATTGAACCATCTTCCTGAGTAGAACTGTGAGGCGGGCACTTAGCACACTTCATATTACCATCC
AATGCCTTGTAGAAACCTGGTCGACAAGCTTGGCACATAAAACCTCTTTCTTCATAGCCAGCATTGCAGG
AACACTTGCCAATGGGTACAAGCCATTCGCCTTCTGTACTGCAGTACATCCTTGGAGGATCTTCCTCCTT
AGAATTGTTGACACAAGACCCTCTAACCTCCACCAGGGACTGGGAGTCCATGGGTACCGTGTCTGGAAAC
ATAGCCAGATTCTTCACTGTAAATGGGCACTTTTTGAAGTATACTCTCACAGACACCAAGGCAACACAAG
CACCAACATCTTGAAATGCCAAATAAAATCCCTTCTTGTTGACAGGACCTACTTCTCTAATCTCATTGTT
GAGCTTCAGAATACGGTCCCCAAGATCCATTTGAGTGAAACTTTCATCAGCTGCAATGGTGTCAATCTTT
GTAAACTGATGCTCTCGAAATTTCACCCCATGATCATCATCAGACTCCATGTAGTACAGGTTGAATGTCT
CCTTGCAAGTTCCTAAAACCAATGGAATGCTATTGCAGTCTCGTAGAGTGAACTTGAGCTCCACATAAAT
CTTCTGAGCTGAGTTCCTGGGGACCCAGTTTGTTCTCAGCCAATTGTTTTGACTGTGGTCCATGACATTG
CACACCTGGTAAGTCCTGATGGGTGTGTAATGTTCATCCACACCACTGATCTCTTCCCACCCATGTGATG
GATAAGAGATCCAGCCCAGCTCCCCTTGAATTGTTTTTGAATCCAGTAGATTGACTTCATTGGAAGGCTG
CGGAATCAGTTCCCCGAAGCTGTCGAGAACAGAGCAGCTGAGAAGGAGGAGGATGGAGAGCTGACAATCC
ATGTTGCTGGTGCAGAGGGCAGTGAGAGGAGCATATCTCCATGAAGCATGCCACTGATGTGAGGGGGAGC
GCTCTGATTGCTGGAGAAGTTACCATGCTCCGCTCGCAGGCTGATGTCAAGTTTGACACTCCTGGTTCTA
CGCTGTCACCTCGCTAGAGCTCGACGAATTCCACCACACTGGACTAGTGGATCCGAGCTCGGTACCAAGC
TTAACTAGCCAGCTTGGGTCTCCCTATAGTGAGTCGTATTAATTTCGATAAGCCAGTAAGCAGTGGGTTC
TCTAGTTAGCCAGAGAGCTCTGCTTATATAGACCTCCCACCGTACACGCCTACCGCCCATTTGCGTCAAT
GGGGCGGAGTTGTTACGACATTTTGGAAAGTCCCGTTGATTTTGGTGCCAAAACAAACTCCCATTGACGT
CAATGGGGTGGAGACTTGGAAATCCCCGTGAGTCAAACCGCTATCCACGCCCATTGATGTACTGCCAAAA
CCGCATCACCATGGTAATAGCGATGACTAATACGTAGATGTACTGCCAAGTAGGAAAGTCCCATAAGGTC
ATGTACTGGGCATAATGCCAGGCGGGCCATTTACCGTCATTGACGTCAATAGGGGGCGTACTTGGCATAT
GATACACTTGATGTACTGCCAAGTGGGCAGTTTACCGTAAATACTCCACCCATTGACGTCAATGGAAAGT
CCCTATTGGCGTTACTATGGGAACATACGTCATTATTGACGTCAATGGGCGGGGGTCGTTGGGCGGTCAG
CCAGGCGGGCCATTTACCGTAAGTTATGTAACGCGGAACTCCATATATGGGCTATGAACTAATGACCCCG
TAATTGATTACTATTAATAACTAGTCAATAATCAATGTCAACGCGTATATCTGGCCCGTACATCGCGAAG
CAGCGCAAAACGCCTAACCCTAAGCAGATTCTTCATGCAATTGTCGGTCAAGCCTTGCCTTGTTGTAGCT
TAAATTTTGCTCGCGCACTACTCAGCGACCTCCAACACACAAGCAGGGAGCAGATACTGGCTTAACTATG
CGGCATCAGAGCAGATTGTACTGAGAGTGCACCATAGGGGATCGGGAGATCTCCCGATCCGTCGACGTCA
GGTGGCACTTTTCGGGGAAATGTGCGCGGAACCCCTATTTGTTTATTTTTCTAAATACATTCAAATATGT
ATCCGCTCATGAGACAATAACCCTGATAAATGCTTCAATAATATTGAAAAAGGAAGAGTATGAGTATTCA
ACATTTCCGTGTCGCCCTTATTCCCTTTTTTGCGGCATTTTGCCTTCCTGTTTTTGCTCACCCAGAAACG
CTGGTGAAAGTAAAAGATGCTGAAGATCAGTTGGGTGCACGAGTGGGTTACATCGAACTGGATCTCAACA
GCGGTAAGATCCTTGAGAGTTTTCGCCCCGAAGAACGTTTTCCAATGATGAGCACTTTTAAAGTTCTGCT
ATGTGGCGCGGTATTATCCCGTATTGACGCCGGGCAAGAGCAACTCGGTCGCCGCATACACTATTCTCAG
AATGACTTGGTTGAGTACTCACCAGTCACAGAAAAGCATCTTACGGATGGCATGACAGTAAGAGAATTAT
GCAGTGCTGCCATAACCATGAGTGATAACACTGCGGCCAACTTACTTCTGACAACGATCGGAGGACCGAA
GGAGCTAACCGCTTTTTTGCACAACATGGGGGATCATGTAACTCGCCTTGATCGTTGGGAACCGGAGCTG
AATGAAGCCATACCAAACGACGAGCGTGACACCACGATGCCTGTAGCAATGGCAACAACGTTGCGCAAAC
TATTAACTGGCGAACTACTTACTCTAGCTTCCCGGCAACAATTAATAGACTGGATGGAGGCGGATAAAGT
TGCAGGACCACTTCTGCGCTCGGCCCTTCCGGCTGGCTGGTTTATTGCTGATAAATCTGGAGCCGGTGAG
CGTGGGTCTCGCGGTATCATTGCAGCACTGGGGCCAGATGGTAAGCCCTCCCGTATCGTAGTTATCTACA
CGACGGGGAGTCAGGCAACTATGGATGAACGAAATAGACAGATCGCTGAGATAGGTGCCTCACTGATTAA
GCATTGGTAACTGTCAGACCAAGTTTACTCATATATACTTTAGATTGATTTAAAACTTCATTTTTAATTT
AAAAGGATCTAGGTGAAGATCCTTTTTGATAATCTCATGACCAAAATCCCTTAACGTGAGTTTTCGTTCC
ACTGAGCGTCAGACCCCGTAGAAAAGATCAAAGGATCTTCTTGAGATCCTTTTTTTCTGCGCGTAATCTG
CTGCTTGCAAACAAAAAAACCACCGCTACCAGCGGTGGTTTGTTTGCCGGATCAAGAGCTACCAACTCTT
TTTCCGAAGGTAACTGGCTTCAGCAGAGCGCAGATACCAAATACTGTTCTTCTAGTGTAGCCGTAGTTAG
GCCACCACTTCAAGAACTCTGTAGCACCGCCTACATACCTCGCTCTGCTAATCCTGTTACCAGTGGCTGC
TGCCAGTGGCGATAAGTCGTGTCTTACCGGGTTGGACTCAAGACGATAGTTACCGGATAAGGCGCAGCGG
TCGGGCTGAACGGGGGGTTCGTGCACACAGCCCAGCTTGGAGCGAACGACCTACACCGAACTGAGATACC
TACAGCGTGAGCTATGAGAAAGCGCCACGCTTCCCGAAGGGAGAAAGGCGGACAGGTATCCGGTAAGCGG
CAGGGTCGGAACAGGAGAGCGCACGAGGGAGCTTCCAGGGGGAAACGCCTGGTATCTTTATAGTCCTGTC
GGGTTTCGCCACCTCTGACTTGAGCGTCGATTTTTGTGATGCTCGTCAGGGGGGCGGAGCCTATGGAAAA
ACGCCAGCAACGCGGCCTTTTTACGGTTCCTGGCCTTTTGCTGGCCTTTTGCTCACATGTTCTTTCCTGC
GTTATCCCCTGATTCTGTGGATAACCGTATTACCGCCTTTGAGTGAGCTGATACCGCTCGCCGCAGCCGA
ACGACCGAGCGCAGCGAGTCAGTGAGCGAGGAAGCGGAAGAGCGCCCAATACGCAAACCGCCTCTCCCCG
CGCGTTGGCCGATTCATTAATGCAGCTGGCACGACAGGTTTCCCGACTGGAAAGCGGGCAGTGAGCGCAA
CGCAATTAATGTGAGTTAGCTCACTCATTAGGCACCCCAGGCTTTACACTTTATGCTTCCGGCTCGTATG
TTGTGTGGAATTGTGAGCGGATAACAATTTCACACAGGAAACAGCTATGACCATGATTACGCCAAGCTCT
AGCTAGAGGTCGACGGTATACAGACATGATAAGATACATTGATGAGTTTGGACAAACCACAACTAGAATG
CAGTGAAAAAAATGCTTTATTTGTGAAATTTGTGATGCTATTGCTTTATTTGTAACCATTATAAGCTGCA
ATAAACAAGTTGGGGTGGGCGAAGAACTCCAGCATGAGATCCCCGCGCTGGAGGATCATCCAGCCGGCGT
CCCGGAAAACGATTCCGAAGCCCAACCTTTCATAGAAGGCGGCGGTGGAATCGAAATCTCGTGATGGCAG
GTTGGGCGTCGCTTGGTCGGTCATTTCGCGAACCCCAGAGTCCCGCTCAGAAGAACTCGTCAAGAAGGCG
ATAGAAGGCGATGCGCTGCGAATCGGGAGCGGCGATACCGTAAAGCACGAGGAAGCGGTCAGCCCATTCG
CCGCCAAGCTCTTCAGCAATATCACGGGTAGCCAACGCTATGTCCTGATAGCGGTCCGCCACACCCAGCC
GGCCACAGTCGATGAATCCAGAAAAGCGGCCATTTTCCACCATGATATTCGGCAAGCAGGCATCGCCATG
GGTCACGACGAGATCCTCGCCGTCGGGCATGCGCGCCTTGAGCCTGGCGAACAGTTCGGCTGGCGCGAGC
CCCTGATGCTCTTCGTCCAGATCATCCTGATCGACAAGACCGGCTTCCATCCGAGTACGTGCTCGCTCGA
TGCGATGTTTCGCTTGGTGGTCGAATGGGCAGGTAGCCGGATCAAGCGTATGCAGCCGCCGCATTGCATC
AGCCATGATGGATACTTTCTCGGCAGGAGCAAGGTGAGATGACAGGAGATCCTGCCCCGGCACTTCGCCC
AATAGCAGCCAGTCCCTTCCCGCTTCAGTGACAACGTCGAGCACAGCTGCGCAAGGAACGCCCGTCGTGG
CCAGCCACGATAGCCGCGCTGCCTCGTCCTGCAGTTCATTCAGGGCACCGGACAGGTCGGTCTTGACAAA
AAGAACCGGGCGCCCCTGCGCTGACAGCCGGAACACGGCGGCATCAGAGCAGCCGATTGTCTGTTGTGCC
CAGTCATAGCCGAATAGCCTCTCCACCCAAGCGGCCGGAGAACCTGCGTGCAATCCATCTTGTTCAATCA
TGCGAAACGATCCTCATCCTGTCTCTTGATCAGATCCGAAAATGGATATACAAGCTCCCGGGAGCTTTTT
GCAAAAGCCTAGGCCTCCAAAAAAGCCTCCTCACTACTTCTGGAATAGCTCAGAGGCAGAGGCGGCCTCG
GCCTCTGCATAAATAAAAAAAATTAGTCAGCCATGGGGCGGAGAATGGGCGGAACTGGGCGGAGTTAGGG
GCGGGATGGGCGGAGTTAGGGGCG
